Addgene plasmid #229627: pAAV.RMacL3-12.EGFP.BCC3.WPRE
Purpose: L3 pyramidal neuron Enhancer to drive transgene expression
Depositing lab: William Stauffer. Depositing organization: University of Pittsburgh (University, School of Medicine, and Cancer Institute). Publication: Machine learning identification of enhancers in the rhesus macaque genome. He J, Phan BN, Kerkhoff WG, Alikaya A, Hong T, Brull OR, Fredericks JM, Sedorovitz M, Srinivasan C, Leone MJ, Wirfel OM, Brown A, Dauby S, Tittle RK, Lin MK, Hooks BM, Bostan AC, Gharbawie OA, Byrne LC, Pfenning AR, Stauffer WR. Neuron. 2025 May 21;113(10):1548-1561.e8. doi: 10.1016/j.neuron.2025.04.030. PubMed 40403706.
Backbone
  Vector backbone: pEMS2115 (Addgene Plasmid #49140)
  Vector type: Mammalian Expression
Growth in bacteria
  Bacterial resistance: Ampicillin, 100 μg/mL
  Growth temperature: 37°C
  Growth strain: NEB Stable
  Copy number: High Copy
Gene/Insert
  Gene/Insert name: RMacL3-12.EGFP.BCC3
  Species: Synthetic
  Cloning method: Gibson Cloning
Terms and licenses: Academic/Nonprofit Terms; Industry Terms: Not Available to Industry
Depositor comments: Please visit https://doi.org/10.1101/2024.12.01.626253 for bioRxiv preprint.
How to cite: pAAV.RMacL3-12.EGFP.BCC3.WPRE was a gift from William Stauffer (Addgene plasmid # 229627 ; http://n2t.net/addgene:229627 ; RRID:Addgene_229627)
