[The description below was written by a language model from this plasmid's Addgene catalogue record and pLannotate feature annotations shown in this document.]
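Description:
pAAV.RMacL3-12.EGFP.BCC3.WPRE is an adeno-associated virus transfer plasmid built on the pEMS2115 backbone and catalogued as a mammalian expression vector. It carries a synthetic insert assembled by Gibson cloning. It is propagated in E. coli as a high-copy plasmid through a ColE1/pUC-type origin, with ampicillin selection provided by β-lactamase under its own promoter. An f1 phage origin and remnants of the lac region (lacZα and lacI fragments, CAP site, lac promoter and operator) are backbone leftovers outside the viral genome. Use of a recombination-deficient growth strain fits the need to keep the repeat-rich ITRs intact.

The payload sits between two AAV2 inverted terminal repeats, both annotated as partial. These repeats are the cis elements required for replication and packaging of the cassette into AAV particles. According to the record, RMacL3-12 is an enhancer intended to direct transgene expression to layer 3 pyramidal neurons, and it comes from work identifying rhesus macaque enhancers by machine learning. The enhancer itself is not annotated, nor is any minimal promoter paired with it. Both presumably lie in the roughly 1.5 kb unannotated stretch between the left ITR and the EGFP coding sequence. EGFP serves as the reporter. It is followed by a further unannotated gap where the "BCC3" element named in the insert may reside; the record does not define it. Next come a WPRE, which enhances transcript stability and expression, and an SV40 polyadenylation signal that is annotated on the reverse strand with an adjacent large T antigen fragment. The construct is suited to producing AAV for testing or exploiting enhancer-driven, cell-type-targeted fluorescent labelling of cortical neurons.
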