Features (pLannotate 1.2.2; 15 found; start..end, strand, type, name):
   1605..2324    +  CDS            EGFP: the original enhanced GFP (Yang et al., 1996) mammalian codon-optimized
   2880..3466    +  misc_feature   WPRE: woodchuck hepatitis virus posttranscriptional regulatory element
   3481..3602    -  polyA_signal   SV40 poly(A) signal: SV40 polyadenylation signal
   3625..3693    -  CDS            large T antigen (fragment): large T antigen from SV40 (simian virus 40)
   3771..3901    +  repeat_region  AAV2 ITR (fragment): inverted terminal repeat of adeno-associated virus serotype 2 inverted
   3915..4072    +  CDS            lacZα (fragment): LacZα fragment of β-galactosidase; lacZ fragment
   4077..4505    +  rep_origin     f1 ori (sequence partly withheld): f1 bacteriophage origin of replication; arrow indicates direction of (+) strand synthesis
   4558..4662    +  promoter       AmpR promoter: bla
   4663..5523    +  CDS            AmpR: β-lactamase; bla; confers resistance to ampicillin, carbenicillin, and related antibiotics
   5694..6282    +  rep_origin     ori: high-copy-number ColE1/pMB1/pBR322/pUC origin of replication
   6465..6557    +  CDS            lacI (fragment): lac repressor; lacI; The lac repressor binds to the lac operator to inhibit transcription in E. coli. This inhibition can be relieved by adding lactose or isopropyl-β-D-thiogalactopyranoside (IPTG).
   6570..6591    +  protein_bind   CAP binding site: CAP binding activates transcription in the presence of cAMP. E. coli catabolite activator protein
   6606..6636    +  promoter       lac promoter: promoter for the E. coli lac operon
   6644..6660    +  protein_bind   lac operator: The lac repressor binds to the lac operator to inhibit transcription in E. coli. This inhibition can be relieved by adding lactose or isopropyl-β-D-thiogalactopyranoside (IPTG). lac repressor encoded by lacI
   6721..130     -  repeat_region  AAV2 ITR (fragment) (across the origin): inverted terminal repeat of adeno-associated virus serotype 2 inverted
>Addgene plasmid #229627 | pAAV.RMacL3-12.EGFP.BCC3.WPRE | addgene full sequence | sequence record 461284 | Addgene NGS Result
CTGCGCGCTCGCTCGCTCACTGAGGCCGCCCGGGCAAAGCCCGGGCGTCGGGCGACCTTTGGTCGCCCGG
CCTCAGTGAGCGAGCGAGCGCGCAGAGAGGGAGTGGCCAACTCCATCACTAGGGGTTCCTTGTAGTTAAT
GATTAACCCGCCATGCTACTTATCTACGTAGCCATGCTCTAGGAAGATCGGAATTCCACGGACTGGGCCC
GCTGACTCAGAGCACCTAGGACCCCAGGGGGACTCTGTGGCACCCACCAATCAAGCACAGTCCTACTTTG
CTACTGCAGTTGCAAGGTGGTATGGCTGGCAGCCATGGGGAGTTTTTGCCCCCCAAAGTGTTTGCTCTAT
AAAAGCAATCATAAAATGAAAGCTGTGCATCAGCGATGGCAAGGCTGGAGCGAGACGGGGAGAGGCATTG
TTCCAGAGATGGCTGGTTGCGTCCAGCCCAGCCCCAGCACTCAGTGTGGAGGAGGAGAGGCCCTGCATCC
CATCATGTTGTCACACCCTACTTTCTCCAAACTTCACTTGGCTGGAGCAATTTATAGAGGGTCAGCGAAG
AAAGAGACAGCTGGGAGGGGGAGGAGGAGGAGGAGAAGCAGGAGGCAACCAGGGAGTCATGCTTAACCGC
TCCCTCTCCCAGGCTCCAAGGCCTTGCTGGACTCTGAAAAATAATACGGCTTCCACCGACATGTCATTCC
TAGTTTCCATGCTCTAGCCTGCAGGCAGGAACATCCAAACTGAGCAGCCGGGGTCCCCCCCACCCCCCAC
CCCGCCCCACGCGGCAACTTTGAGCCTGTGCTGGGACAGAGCCTCTAGTTCCTAAATTAGTCCATGAGGT
CAGAGGCAGCACTGCCATTGTAACGCGATTGGAGAGGATCACGTCACCGGACACGCCCCCAGGCATCTCC
CTGGGTCTCCTAAACTTGGCGGGGAGAAGTTTTAGCCCTTAAGTTTTAGCCTTTAACCCCCATATTCAGA
ACTGTGCGAGTTGGCGAAACCCCACAAATCACAACAAACTGTACACAACACCGAGCTAGAGGTGATCTTT
CTTGTCCATTCCACACAGGCCTTAGTAATGCGTCGCCATAGCAACAGTGTCACTAGTAGCACCAGCACTT
CCCCACACCCTCCCCCTCAGGAATCCGTACTCTCCAGTGAACCCCAGAAACCTCTGGAGAGTTCTGGACA
AGGGCGGAACCCACAACTCCGATTACTCAAGGGAGGCGGGGAAGCTCCACCAGACGCGAAACTGCTGGAA
GATTCCTGGCCCCAAGGCCTCCTCCGGCTCGCTGATTGGCCCAGCGGAGAGTGGGCGGGGCCGGTGAAGA
CTCCTTAAAGGCGCAGGGCGGCGAGCAGGTCACCAGACGCTGACAGCTACTCAGAACCAAATCTGGTTCC
ATCCAGAGACAAGCGAAGACAAGAGAAGCAGAGCGAGCGGCGCGTTCCCGATCCTCGGCCAGGACCAGCC
TTCCCCAGAGCATCCCTGCCGCGGAGCGCAACCTTCCCAGGAGCATCCCTGCCGCGGAGCGCAACTTTCC
CCGGAGCATCCACGCCGCGGAGCGCAGCCTTCCAGAAGCAGAGCGCGGCGCCGCTAGCGCCACCATGGTG
AGCAAGGGCGAGGAGCTGTTCACCGGGGTGGTGCCCATCCTGGTCGAGCTGGACGGCGACGTAAACGGCC
ACAAGTTCAGCGTGTCCGGCGAGGGCGAGGGCGATGCCACCTACGGCAAGCTGACCCTGAAGTTCATCTG
CACCACCGGCAAGCTGCCCGTGCCCTGGCCCACCCTCGTGACCACCCTGACCTACGGCGTGCAGTGCTTC
AGCCGCTACCCCGACCACATGAAGCAGCACGACTTCTTCAAGTCCGCCATGCCCGAAGGCTACGTCCAGG
AGCGCACCATCTTCTTCAAGGACGACGGCAACTACAAGACCCGCGCCGAGGTGAAGTTCGAGGGCGACAC
CCTGGTGAACCGCATCGAGCTGAAGGGCATCGACTTCAAGGAGGACGGCAACATCCTGGGGCACAAGCTG
GAGTACAACTACAACAGCCACAACGTCTATATCATGGCCGACAAGCAGAAGAACGGCATCAAGGTGAACT
TCAAGATCCGCCACAACATCGAGGACGGCAGCGTGCAGCTCGCCGACCACTACCAGCAGAACACCCCCAT
CGGCGACGGCCCCGTGCTGCTGCCCGACAACCACTACCTGAGCACCCAGTCCGCCCTGAGCAAAGACCCC
AACGAGAAGCGCGATCACATGGTCCTGCTGGAGTTCGTGACCGCCGCCGGGATCACTCTCGGCATGGACG
AGCTGTACAAGTAAGTTTAAACACAGGGTTAATCATTAACTACAGTGCAGTGTCGAGTGGAAGAACGAAG
AGAAGTCATTCCTCGATACCCACACCGTAATGCTTAATACGCGACGATACGTAAGGAATAGTTGGAACAT
TAGTCACGTCCGACGGTGCTAACTCGATATGATGCGGATGAACTATGCCACTCACCCGCTGTGCTGCTAT
CCGAGTTCTAGGTGCAATGCAGGTATGAAGTCTAACCTTCTTCCTATAGCGCGTAACTTCAGTTGAAGAC
GGTACGTCCAGCAGTCTACCTACGAGGTGGTCATTTCCAACCACCTAGACACGTGTATATTGACCAGAGG
TACAGTGCGCAGTAGCTGGTTCAAGCGGAATGTTATCGCCGCCAAGTCTGCTGTCTCTCTGTATATCCGG
TTAACCGACCTGAGACGCGGTAAGGTATGGTTCCACGGTCGCTATCTAATCCAAGAACCAACGCTAAGGA
GATGGACACTTGGTAGACGGTACGCTGGTCCTTGGAGCGTGGATTGAGACCAGCGCCGTTAAGTTGCGGC
CGCGATCGCTCAACCTCTGGATTACAAAATTTGTGAAAGATTGACTGGTATTCTTAACTATGTTGCTCCT
TTTACGCTATGTGGATACGCTGCTTTAATGCCTTTGTATCATGCTATTGCTTCCCGTATGGCTTTCATTT
TCTCCTCCTTGTATAAATCCTGGTTGCTGTCTCTTTATGAGGAGTTGTGGCCCGTTGTCAGGCAACGTGG
CGTGGTGTGCACTGTGTTTGCTGACGCAACCCCCACTGGTTGGGGCATTGCCACCACCTGTCAGCTCCTT
TCCGGGACTTTCGCTTTCCCCCTCCCTATTGCCACGGCGGAACTCATCGCCGCCTGCCTTGCCCGCTGCT
GGACAGGGGCTCGGCTGTTGGGCACTGACAATTCCGTGGTGTTGTCGGGGAAATCATCGTCCTTTCCTTG
GCTGCTCGCCTGTGTTGCCACCTGGATTCTGCGCGGGACGTCCTTCTGCTACGTCCCTTCGGCCCTCAAT
CCAGCGGACCTTCCTTCCCGCGGCCTGCTGCCGGCTCTGCGGCCTCTTCCGCGTCTTCGCCTTCGCCCTC
AGACGAGTCGGATCTCCCTTTGGGCCGCCTCCCCGCGATCGCAGACATGATAAGATACATTGATGAGTTT
GGACAAACCACAACTAGAATGCAGTGAAAAAAATGCTTTATTTGTGAAATTTGTGATGCTATTGCTTTAT
TTGTAACCATTATAAGCTGCAATAAACAAGTTAACAACAACAATTGCATTCATTTTATGTTTCAGGTTCA
GGGGGAGATGTGGGAGGTTTTTTAAAGCAAGTAAAACCTCTACAAATGTGGTAGTCGAAATTCCCGATAA
GGATCTTCCTAGAGCATGGCTACGTAGATAAGTAGCATGGCGGGTTAATCATTAACTACAAGGAACCCCT
AGTGATGGAGTTGGCCACTCCCTCTCTGCGCGCTCGCTCGCTCACTGAGGCCGGGCGACCAAAGGTCGCC
CGACGCCCGGGCTTTGCCCGGGCGGCCTCAGTGAGCGAGCGAGCGCGCAGCCTTAATTAACCTAATTCAC
TGGCCGTCGTTTTACAACGTCGTGACTGGGAAAACCCTGGCGTTACCCAACTTAATCGCCTTGCAGCACA
TCCCCCTTTCGCCAGCTGGCGTAATAGCGAAGAGGCCCGCACCGATCGCCCTTCCCAACAGTTGCGCAGC
CTGAATGGCGAATGGG
[124 nt withheld, positions 4077-4200]
C
[91 nt withheld, positions 4202-4292]
A
[49 nt withheld, positions 4294-4342]
CCTTTGACGTTGGAGTCCACGTTCTTT
[37 nt withheld, positions 4370-4406]
ACCCTATCTCGGTCTATTCTTTTGATTTATAAGGGATTTTGCCGATTTCGGCCTATTGGTTAAAAAATGA
GCTGATTTAACAAAAATTTAACGCGAATTTTAACAAAATATTAACGCTTACAATTTAGGTGGCACTTTTC
GGGGAAATGTGCGCGGAACCCCTATTTGTTTATTTTTCTAAATACATTCAAATATGTATCCGCTCATGAG
ACAATAACCCTGATAAATGCTTCAATAATATTGAAAAAGGAAGAGTATGAGTATTCAACATTTCCGTGTC
GCCCTTATTCCCTTTTTTGCGGCATTTTGCCTTCCTGTTTTTGCTCACCCAGAAACGCTGGTGAAAGTAA
AAGATGCTGAAGATCAGTTGGGTGCACGAGTGGGTTACATCGAACTGGATCTCAACAGCGGTAAGATCCT
TGAGAGTTTTCGCCCCGAAGAACGTTTTCCAATGATGAGCACTTTTAAAGTTCTGCTATGTGGCGCGGTA
TTATCCCGTATTGACGCCGGGCAAGAGCAACTCGGTCGCCGCATACACTATTCTCAGAATGACTTGGTTG
AGTACTCACCAGTCACAGAAAAGCATCTTACGGATGGCATGACAGTAAGAGAATTATGCAGTGCTGCCAT
AACCATGAGTGATAACACTGCGGCCAACTTACTTCTGACAACGATCGGAGGACCGAAGGAGCTAACCGCT
TTTTTGCACAACATGGGGGATCATGTAACTCGCCTTGATCGTTGGGAACCGGAGCTGAATGAAGCCATAC
CAAACGACGAGCGTGACACCACGATGCCTGTAGCAATGGCAACAACGTTGCGCAAACTATTAACTGGCGA
ACTACTTACTCTAGCTTCCCGGCAACAATTAATAGACTGGATGGAGGCGGATAAAGTTGCAGGACCACTT
CTGCGCTCGGCCCTTCCGGCTGGCTGGTTTATTGCTGATAAATCTGGAGCCGGTGAGCGTGGGTCTCGCG
GTATCATTGCAGCACTGGGGCCAGATGGTAAGCCCTCCCGTATCGTAGTTATCTACACGACGGGGAGTCA
GGCAACTATGGATGAACGAAATAGACAGATCGCTGAGATAGGTGCCTCACTGATTAAGCATTGGTAACTG
TCAGACCAAGTTTACTCATATATACTTTAGATTGATTTAAAACTTCATTTTTAATTTAAAAGGATCTAGG
TGAAGATCCTTTTTGATAATCTCATGACCAAAATCCCTTAACGTGAGTTTTCGTTCCACTGAGCGTCAGA
CCCCGTAGAAAAGATCAAAGGATCTTCTTGAGATCCTTTTTTTCTGCGCGTAATCTGCTGCTTGCAAACA
AAAAAACCACCGCTACCAGCGGTGGTTTGTTTGCCGGATCAAGAGCTACCAACTCTTTTTCCGAAGGTAA
CTGGCTTCAGCAGAGCGCAGATACCAAATACTGTTCTTCTAGTGTAGCCGTAGTTAGGCCACCACTTCAA
GAACTCTGTAGCACCGCCTACATACCTCGCTCTGCTAATCCTGTTACCAGTGGCTGCTGCCAGTGGCGAT
AAGTCGTGTCTTACCGGGTTGGACTCAAGACGATAGTTACCGGATAAGGCGCAGCGGTCGGGCTGAACGG
GGGGTTCGTGCACACAGCCCAGCTTGGAGCGAACGACCTACACCGAACTGAGATACCTACAGCGTGAGCT
ATGAGAAAGCGCCACGCTTCCCGAAGGGAGAAAGGCGGACAGGTATCCGGTAAGCGGCAGGGTCGGAACA
GGAGAGCGCACGAGGGAGCTTCCAGGGGGAAACGCCTGGTATCTTTATAGTCCTGTCGGGTTTCGCCACC
TCTGACTTGAGCGTCGATTTTTGTGATGCTCGTCAGGGGGGCGGAGCCTATGGAAAAACGCCAGCAACGC
GGCCTTTTTACGGTTCCTGGCCTTTTGCTGGCCTTTTGCTCACATGTTCTTTCCTGCGTTATCCCCTGAT
TCTGTGGATAACCGTATTACCGCCTTTGAGTGAGCTGATACCGCTCGCCGCAGCCGAACGACCGAGCGCA
GCGAGTCAGTGAGCGAGGAAGCGGAAGAGCGCCCAATACGCAAACCGCCTCTCCCCGCGCGTTGGCCGAT
TCATTAATGCAGCTGGCACGACAGGTTTCCCGACTGGAAAGCGGGCAGTGAGCGCAACGCAATTAATGTG
AGTTAGCTCACTCATTAGGCACCCCAGGCTTTACACTTTATGCTTCCGGCTCGTATGTTGTGTGGAATTG
TGAGCGGATAACAATTTCACACAGGAAACAGCTATGACCATGATTACGCCAGATTTAATTAAGGCCTTAA
TTAGG
